Addgene plasmid #13512: pcDNA3 HA human NEMO
Depositing lab: Kunliang Guan. Depositing organization: University of Michigan. Publication: Negative regulation of the forkhead transcription factor FKHR by Akt. Tang ED, Nunez G, Barr FG, Guan KL. J Biol Chem. 1999 Jun 11. 274(24):16741-6. 10.1074/jbc.274.24.16741 PubMed 10358014.
Backbone
  Vector backbone: pcDNA3-HA
  Backbone manufacturer: Made in Guan Lab
  Backbone size w/o insert (bp): 5400
  Vector type: Mammalian Expression
  Selectable markers: Neomycin (select with G418)
Growth in bacteria
  Bacterial resistance: Ampicillin, 100 μg/mL
  Growth temperature: 37°C
  Growth strain: DH5alpha
  Copy number: High Copy
Gene/Insert
  Gene/Insert name: NEMO (alt name: IKKgamma)
  Species: H. sapiens (human)
  Insert size (bp): 1260
  GenBank ID: NM_003639
  Entrez Gene: IKBKG (a.k.a. AMCBX1, EDAID1, FIP-3, FIP3, Fip3p, IKK-gamma, IKKAP1, IKKG, IMD33, IP, IP1, IP2, IPD2, NEMO, SAIDX, ZC2HC9)
  Promoter: CMV
  Tag / fusion protein: HA (N terminal on backbone)
  Cloning method: Restriction Enzyme; 5′ cloning site BamHI (not destroyed); 3′ cloning site EcoRI (not destroyed)
  Sequencing primers: 5′ CMV-F; 3′ BGH-rev
Terms and licenses: Academic/Nonprofit Terms; Industry Terms: Not Available to Industry
Depositor comments: See "Author's Map" for more information.
How to cite: pcDNA3 HA human NEMO was a gift from Kunliang Guan (Addgene plasmid # 13512 ; http://n2t.net/addgene:13512 ; RRID:Addgene_13512)
