[The description below was written by a language model from this plasmid's Addgene catalogue record.]
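Description:
pcDNA3 HA human NEMO is a mammalian expression plasmid built on pcDNA3-HA, a lab-made derivative of pcDNA3 (about 5.4 kb without insert) that supplies an HA epitope tag upstream of the cloning site. It is maintained in E. coli as a high-copy plasmid under ampicillin selection. It also carries a neomycin resistance marker, so transfected mammalian cells can be selected with G418 to obtain stable lines as well as being used for transient expression.

The insert is the human NEMO coding sequence (also called IKKgamma; gene symbol IKBKG), roughly 1.26 kb, cloned between BamHI and EcoRI sites that both remain intact, so the insert can be excised or transferred. Transcription is driven by the CMV promoter, a strong constitutive promoter in most mammalian cell types. The listing of a BGH reverse sequencing primer is consistent with the bovine growth hormone polyadenylation region typical of pcDNA3 lying downstream of the insert. The protein is produced with the HA tag fused to its N terminus, allowing detection by western blot or immunofluorescence and recovery by immunoprecipitation with anti-HA antibodies, without the need for a NEMO-specific reagent.

NEMO is the regulatory, non-catalytic subunit of the IkappaB kinase complex that controls NF-kappaB activation. A construct of this kind is therefore suited to overexpression, interaction and signalling studies in cultured mammalian cells. The record does not state a specific experimental purpose, and no feature table was supplied, so details beyond the catalogue fields cannot be confirmed.
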