>Addgene plasmid #13512 | pcDNA3 HA human NEMO | addgene partial sequence | sequence record 19940 | T7 5'-TAATACGACTCACTATAGGG-3'
CTACGACGTGCCCGACTACGCCTCCCTCGGATCCATGAATAGGCACCTCTGGAAGAGCCAACTGTGTGAG
ATGGTGCAGCCCAGTGGTGGCCCGGCAGCAGATCAGGACGTACTGGGCGAAGAGTCTCCTCTGGGGAAGC
CAGCCATGCTGCACCTGCCTTCAGAACAGGGCGCTCCTGAGACCCTCCAGCGCTGCCTGGAGGAGAATCA
AGAGCTCCGAGATGCCATCCGGCAGAGCAACCAGATTCTGCGGGAGCGCTGCGAGGAGCTTCTGCATTTC
CAAGCCAGCCAGAGGGAGGAGAAGGAGTTCCTCATGTGCAAGTTCCAGGAGGCCAGGAAACTGGTGGAGA
GACTCGGCCTGGAGAAGCTCGATCTGAAGAGGCAGAAGGAGCAGGCTCTGCGGGAGGTGGAGCACCTGAA
GAGATGCCAGCAGCAGATGGCTGAGGACAAGGCCTCTGTGAAAGCCCAGGTGACGTCCTTGCTCGGGGAG
CTGCAGGAGAGCCAGAGTCGCTTGGAGGCTGCCACTAAGGAATGCCAGGCTCTGGAGGGT
