>Addgene plasmid #13512 | pcDNA3 HA human NEMO | addgene partial sequence | sequence record 135835 | CMV-F 5'-CGCAAATGGGCGGTAGGCGTG-3'
CTAGAGAACCCACTGCTTACTGGCTTATCGAAATTAATACGACTCACTATAGGGAGACCCAGCTTACCAT
GGCCTACCCCTACGACGTGCCCGACTACGCCTCCCTCGGATCCATGAATAGGCACCTCTGGAAGAGCCAA
CTGTGTGAGATGGTGCAGCCCAGTGGTGGCCCGGCAGCAGATCAGGACGTACTGGGCGAAGAGTCTCCTC
TGGGGAAGCCAGCCATGCTGCACCTGCCTTCAGAACAGGGCGCTCCTGAGACCCTCCAGCGCTGCCTGGA
GGAGAATCAAGAGCTCCGAGATGCCATCCGGCAGAGCAACCAGATTCTGCGGGAGCGCTGCGAGGAGCTT
CTGCATTTCCAAGCCAGCCAGAGGGAGGAGAAGGAGTTCCTCATGTGCAAGTTCCAGGAGGCCAGGAAAC
TGGTGGAGAGACTCGGCCTGGAGAAGCTCGATCTGAAGAGGCAGAAGGAGCAGGCTCTGCGGGAGGTGGA
GCACCTGAAGAGATGCCAGCAGCAGATGGCTGAGGACAAGGCCTCTGTGAAAGCCCAGGTGACGTCCTTG
CTCGGGGAGCTGCAGGAGAGCCAGAGTCGCTTGGAGGCTGCCACTAAGGAATGCCAGGCTCTGGAGGGTC
GGGCCCGGGCGGCCAGCGAGCAGGCGCGGCAGCTGGAGAGTGAGCGCGAGGCGCTGCAGCAGCAGCACAG
CGTGCAGGTGGACCAGCTGCGCATGCAGGGCCAGAGCGTGGAGGCCGCGCTCCGCATGGAGCGCCAGGCC
GCCTCGGAGGAGAAGAGGAAGCTGGCC
