>Addgene plasmid #13512 | pcDNA3 HA human NEMO | addgene partial sequence | sequence record 168118 | CMV-F 5'-CGCAAATGGGCGGTAGGCGTG-3'
AGCAGAGCTCTCTGGCTAACTAGAGAACCCACTGCTTACTGGCTTATCGAAATTAATACGACTCACTATA
GGGAGACCCAGCTTACCATGGCCTACCCCTACGACGTGCCCGACTACGCCTCCCTCGGATCCATGAATAG
GCACCTCTGGAAGAGCCAACTGTGTGAGATGGTGCAGCCCAGTGGTGGCCCGGCAGCAGATCAGGACGTA
CTGGGCGAAGAGTCTCCTCTGGGGAAGCCAGCCATGCTGCACCTGCCTTCAGAACAGGGCGCTCCTGAGA
CCCTCCAGCGCTGCCTGGAGGAGAATCAAGAGCTCCGAGATGCCATCCGGCAGAGCAACCAGATTCTGCG
GGAGCGCTGCGAGGAGCTTCTGCATTTCCAAGCCAGCCAGAGGGAGGAGAAGGAGTTCCTCATGTGCAAG
TTCCAGGAGGCCAGGAAACTGGTGGAGAGACTCGGCCTGGAGAAGCTCGATCTGAAGAGGCAGAAGGAGC
AGGCTCTGCGGGAGGTGGAGCACCTGAAGAGATGCCAGCAGCAGATGGCTGAGGACAAGGCCTCTGTGAA
AGCCCAGGTGACGTCCTTGCTCGGGGAGCTGCAGGAGAGCCAGAGTCGCTTGGAGGCTGCCACTAAGGAA
TGCCAGGCTCTGGAGGGTCGGGCCCGGGCGGCCAGCGAGCAGGCGCGGCAGCTGGAGAGTGAGCGCGAGG
CGCTGCAGCAGCAGCACAGCGTGCAGGTGGACCAGCTGCGCATGCAGGGCCAGAGCGTGGAGGCCGCGCT
CCGCATGGAGCGCCAGGCCGCCTCGGAGGAGAAGAGGAAGCTGGCCCAGTTGCAGGTGGCCTATCACCAG
CTCTTCCAAGAATACGACAACCACATCA
