LOCUS       Exported 6708 bp ds-DNA circular SYN 12-MAY-2021
DEFINITION  synthetic circular DNA
ACCESSION   .
VERSION     .
KEYWORDS    pcDNA3 HA human NEMO
SOURCE      synthetic DNA construct
  ORGANISM  synthetic DNA construct
REFERENCE   1 (bases 1 to 6708)
  AUTHORS   Tang ED, Nunez G, Barr FG, Guan KL
  TITLE     Negative regulation of the forkhead transcription factor FKHR by
            Akt.
  JOURNAL   J Biol Chem. 1999 Jun 11. 274(24):16741-6.
  PUBMED    10358014
REFERENCE   2 (bases 1 to 6708)
  AUTHORS   .
  TITLE     Direct Submission
  JOURNAL   Exported May 12, 2021 from SnapGene Server 1.1.58
            http://www.snapgene.com
FEATURES             Location/Qualifiers
     source          1..6708
                     /organism="synthetic DNA construct"
                     /mol_type="other DNA"
     primer_bind     complement(44..63)
                     /label=pRS-marker
                     /note="pRS vectors, use to sequence yeast selectable
                     marker"
     enhancer        235..614
                     /label=CMV enhancer
                     /note="human cytomegalovirus immediate early enhancer"
     promoter        615..818
                     /label=CMV promoter
                     /note="human cytomegalovirus (CMV) immediate early
                     promoter"
     primer_bind     769..789
                     /label=CMV-F
                     /note="Human CMV immediate early promoter, forward primer"
     primer_bind     863..882
                     /label=T7
                     /note="T7 promoter, forward primer"
     promoter        863..881
                     /label=T7 promoter
                     /note="promoter for bacteriophage T7 RNA polymerase"
     CDS             903..929
                     /codon_start=1
                     /product="HA (human influenza hemagglutinin) epitope tag"
                     /label=HA
                     /translation="YPYDVPDYA"
     promoter        complement(2261..2279)
                     /label=SP6 promoter
                     /note="promoter for bacteriophage SP6 RNA polymerase"
     primer_bind     complement(2262..2279)
                     /label=SP6
                     /note="SP6 promoter, forward primer"
     primer_bind     complement(2299..2316)
                     /label=BGH-rev
                     /note="Bovine growth hormone terminator, reverse primer.
                     Also called BGH reverse"
     polyA_signal    2305..2529
                     /label=bGH poly(A) signal
                     /note="bovine growth hormone polyadenylation signal"
     rep_origin      2575..3003
                     /direction=RIGHT
                     /label=f1 ori
                     /note="f1 bacteriophage origin of replication; arrow
                     indicates direction of (+) strand synthesis"
     primer_bind     complement(2662..2681)
                     /label=F1ori-R
                     /note="F1 origin, reverse primer"
     primer_bind     2872..2893
                     /label=F1ori-F
                     /note="F1 origin, forward primer"
     primer_bind     complement(3012..3032)
                     /label=pBABE 3'
                     /note="SV40 enhancer, reverse primer for pBABE vectors"
     promoter        3017..3346
                     /label=SV40 promoter
                     /note="SV40 enhancer and early promoter"
     rep_origin      3197..3332
                     /label=SV40 ori
                     /note="SV40 origin of replication"
     primer_bind     3259..3278
                     /label=SV40pro-F
                     /note="SV40 promoter/origin, forward primer"
     CDS             3413..4207
                     /codon_start=1
                     /gene="aph(3')-II (or nptII)"
                     /product="aminoglycoside phosphotransferase from Tn5"
                     /label=NeoR/KanR
                     /note="confers resistance to neomycin, kanamycin, and G418
                     (Geneticin(R))"
                     /translation="MIEQDGLHAGSPAAWVERLFGYDWAQQTIGCSDAAVFRLSAQGRP
                     VLFVKTDLSGALNELQDEAARLSWLATTGVPCAAVLDVVTEAGRDWLLLGEVPGQDLLS
                     SHLAPAEKVSIMADAMRRLHTLDPATCPFDHQAKHRIERARTRMEAGLVDQDDLDEEHQ
                     GLAPAELFARLKARMPDGEDLVVTHGDACLPNIMVENGRFSGFIDCGRLGVADRYQDIA
                     LATRDIAEELGGEWADRFLVLYGIAAPDSQRIAFYRLLDEFF"
     primer_bind     complement(3467..3486)
                     /label=Neo-R
                     /note="Neomycin resistance gene, reverse primer"
     primer_bind     4077..4096
                     /label=Neo-F
                     /note="Neomycin resistance gene, forward primer"
     polyA_signal    4381..4502
                     /label=SV40 poly(A) signal
                     /note="SV40 polyadenylation signal"
     primer_bind     complement(4418..4437)
                     /label=SV40pA-R
                     /note="SV40 polyA, reverse primer"
     primer_bind     4472..4491
                     /label=EBV-rev
                     /note="SV40 polyA terminator, reverse primer"
     primer_bind     complement(4551..4567)
                     /label=M13 rev
                     /note="common sequencing primer, one of multiple similar
                     variants"
     primer_bind     complement(4551..4567)
                     /label=M13 Reverse
                     /note="In lacZ gene. Also called M13-rev"
     primer_bind     complement(4564..4586)
                     /label=M13/pUC Reverse
                     /note="In lacZ gene"
     protein_bind    4575..4591
                     /label=lac operator
                     /bound_moiety="lac repressor encoded by lacI"
                     /note="The lac repressor binds to the lac operator to
                     inhibit transcription in E. coli. This inhibition can be
                     relieved by adding lactose or
                     isopropyl-beta-D-thiogalactopyranoside (IPTG)."
     promoter        complement(4599..4629)
                     /label=lac promoter
                     /note="promoter for the E. coli lac operon"
     protein_bind    4644..4665
                     /label=CAP binding site
                     /bound_moiety="E. coli catabolite activator protein"
                     /note="CAP binding activates transcription in the presence
                     of cAMP."
     primer_bind     complement(4782..4799)
                     /label=L4440
                     /note="L4440 vector, forward primer"
     rep_origin      complement(4953..5541)
                     /direction=LEFT
                     /label=ori
                     /note="high-copy-number ColE1/pMB1/pBR322/pUC origin of
                     replication"
     primer_bind     complement(5033..5052)
                     /label=pBR322ori-F
                     /note="pBR322 origin, forward primer"
     CDS             complement(5712..6572)
                     /codon_start=1
                     /gene="bla"
                     /product="beta-lactamase"
                     /label=AmpR
                     /note="confers resistance to ampicillin, carbenicillin, and
                     related antibiotics"
                     /translation="MSIQHFRVALIPFFAAFCLPVFAHPETLVKVKDAEDQLGARVGYI
                     ELDLNSGKILESFRPEERFPMMSTFKVLLCGAVLSRIDAGQEQLGRRIHYSQNDLVEYS
                     PVTEKHLTDGMTVRELCSAAITMSDNTAANLLLTTIGGPKELTAFLHNMGDHVTRLDRW
                     EPELNEAIPNDERDTTMPVAMATTLRKLLTGELLTLASRQQLIDWMEADKVAGPLLRSA
                     LPAGWFIADKSGAGERGSRGIIAALGPDGKPSRIVVIYTTGSQATMDERNRQIAEIGAS
                     LIKHW"
     primer_bind     6335..6354
                     /label=Amp-R
                     /note="Ampicillin resistance gene, reverse primer"
     promoter        complement(6573..6677)
                     /gene="bla"
                     /label=AmpR promoter
ORIGIN
        1 gacggatcgg gagatctccc gatcccctat ggtgcactct cagtacaatc tgctctgatg
       61 ccgcatagtt aagccagtat ctgctccctg cttgtgtgtt ggaggtcgct gagtagtgcg
      121 cgagcaaaat ttaagctaca acaaggcaag gcttgaccga caattgcatg aagaatctgc
      181 ttagggttag gcgttttgcg ctgcttcgcg atgtacgggc cagatatacg cgttgacatt
      241 gattattgac tagttattaa tagtaatcaa ttacggggtc attagttcat agcccatata
      301 tggagttccg cgttacataa cttacggtaa atggcccgcc tggctgaccg cccaacgacc
      361 cccgcccatt gacgtcaata atgacgtatg ttcccatagt aacgccaata gggactttcc
      421 attgacgtca atgggtggag tatttacggt aaactgccca cttggcagta catcaagtgt
      481 atcatatgcc aagtacgccc cctattgacg tcaatgacgg taaatggccc gcctggcatt
      541 atgcccagta catgacctta tgggactttc ctacttggca gtacatctac gtattagtca
      601 tcgctattac catggtgatg cggttttggc agtacatcaa tgggcgtgga tagcggtttg
      661 actcacgggg atttccaagt ctccacccca ttgacgtcaa tgggagtttg ttttggcacc
      721 aaaatcaacg ggactttcca aaatgtcgta acaactccgc cccattgacg caaatgggcg
      781 gtaggcgtgt acggtgggag gtctatataa gcagagctct ctggctaact agagaaccca
      841 ctgcttactg gcttatcgaa attaatacga ctcactatag ggagacccag cttaccatgg
      901 cctaccccta cgacgtgccc gactacgcct ccctcggatc catgaatagg cacctctgga
      961 agagccaact gtgtgagatg gtgcagccca gtggtggccc ggcagcagat caggacgtac
     1021 tgggcgaaga gtctcctctg gggaagccag ccatgctgca cctgccttca gaacagggcg
     1081 ctcctgagac cctccagcgc tgcctggagg agaatcaaga gctccgagat gccatccggc
     1141 agagcaacca gattctgcgg gagcgctgcg aggagcttct gcatttccaa gccagccaga
     1201 gggaggagaa ggagttcctc atgtgcaagt tccaggaggc caggaaactg gtggagagac
     1261 tcggcctgga gaagctcgat ctgaagaggc agaaggagca ggctctgcgg gaggtggagc
     1321 acctgaagag atgccagcag cagatggctg aggacaaggc ctctgtgaaa gcccaggtga
     1381 cgtccttgct cggggagctg caggagagcc agagtcgctt ggaggctgcc actaaggaat
     1441 gccaggctct ggagggtcgg gcccgggcgg ccagcgagca ggcgcggcag ctggagagtg
     1501 agcgcgaggc gctgcagcag cagcacagcg tgcaggtgga ccagctgcgc atgcagggcc
     1561 agagcgtgga ggccgcgctc cgcatggagc gccaggccgc ctcggaggag aagaggaagc
     1621 tggcccagtt gcaggtggcc tatcaccagc tcttccaaga atacgacaac cacatcaaga
     1681 gcagcgtggt gggcagtgag cggaagcgag gaatgcagct ggaagatctc aaacagcagc
     1741 tccagcaggc cgaggaggcc ctggtggcca aacaggaggt gatcgataag ctgaaggagg
     1801 aggccgagca gcacaagatt gtgatggaga ccgttccggt gctgaaggcc caggcggata
     1861 tctacaaggc ggacttccag gctgagaggc aggcccggga gaagctggcc gagaagaagg
     1921 agctcctgca ggagcagctg gagcagctgc agagggagta cagcaaactg aaggccagct
     1981 gtcaggagtc ggccaggatc gaggacatga ggaagcggca tgtcgaggtc tcccaggccc
     2041 ccttgccccc cgcccctgcc tacctctcct ctcccctggc cctgcccagc cagaggagga
     2101 gcccccccga ggagccacct gacttctgct gtcccaagtg ccagtatcag gcccctgata
     2161 tggacaccct gcagatacat gtcatggagt gcattgagta gaattctgca gatatccatc
     2221 acactggcgg ccgctcgagc atgcatctag agggccctat tctatagtgt cacctaaatg
     2281 ctagagctcg ctgatcagcc tcgactgtgc cttctagttg ccagccatct gttgtttgcc
     2341 cctcccccgt gccttccttg accctggaag gtgccactcc cactgtcctt tcctaataaa
     2401 atgaggaaat tgcatcgcat tgtctgagta ggtgtcattc tattctgggg ggtggggtgg
     2461 ggcaggacag caagggggag gattgggaag acaatagcag gcatgctggg gatgcggtgg
     2521 gctctatggc ttctgaggcg gaaagaacca gctggggctc tagggggtat ccccnnnnnn
     2581 nnnnnnnnnn nnnnnnnnnn nnnnnnnnnn nnnnnnnnnn nnnnnnnnnn nnnnnnnnnn
     2641 nnnnnnnnnn nnnnnnnnnn nnnnnnnnnn nnnnnnnnnn nnnnnnnnnn nnnnnnnncn
     2701 nnnnnnnnnn nnnnnnnnnn nnnnnnnnnn nnnnnnnnnn nnnnnnnnnn nnnnnnnnnn
     2761 nnnnnnnnnn nnnnnnnnnn nnnnnnnnnn annnnnnnnn nnnnnnnnnn nnnnnnnnnn
     2821 nnnnnnnnnn nnnnnnnnnn cctttgacgt tggagtccac gttctttaat agtggactct
     2881 tgttccaaac tggaacaaca ctcaacccta tctcggtcta ttcttttgat ttataaggga
     2941 ttttgccgat ttcggcctat tggttaaaaa atgagctgat ttaacaaaaa tttaacgcga
     3001 attaattctg tggaatgtgt gtcagttagg gtgtggaaag tccccaggct ccccagcagg
     3061 cagaagtatg caaagcatgc atctcaatta gtcagcaacc aggtgtggaa agtccccagg
     3121 ctccccagca ggcagaagta tgcaaagcat gcatctcaat tagtcagcaa ccatagtccc
     3181 gcccctaact ccgcccatcc cgcccctaac tccgcccagt tccgcccatt ctccgcccca
     3241 tggctgacta atttttttta tttatgcaga ggccgaggcc gcctctgcct ctgagctatt
     3301 ccagaagtag tgaggaggct tttttggagg cctaggcttt tgcaaaaagc tcccgggagc
     3361 ttgtatatcc attttcggat ctgatcaaga gacaggatga ggatcgtttc gcatgattga
     3421 acaagatgga ttgcacgcag gttctccggc cgcttgggtg gagaggctat tcggctatga
     3481 ctgggcacaa cagacaatcg gctgctctga tgccgccgtg ttccggctgt cagcgcaggg
     3541 gcgcccggtt ctttttgtca agaccgacct gtccggtgcc ctgaatgaac tgcaggacga
     3601 ggcagcgcgg ctatcgtggc tggccacgac gggcgttcct tgcgcagctg tgctcgacgt
     3661 tgtcactgaa gcgggaaggg actggctgct attgggcgaa gtgccggggc aggatctcct
     3721 gtcatctcac cttgctcctg ccgagaaagt atccatcatg gctgatgcaa tgcggcggct
     3781 gcatacgctt gatccggcta cctgcccatt cgaccaccaa gcgaaacatc gcatcgagcg
     3841 agcacgtact cggatggaag ccggtcttgt cgatcaggat gatctggacg aagagcatca
     3901 ggggctcgcg ccagccgaac tgttcgccag gctcaaggcg cgcatgcccg acggcgagga
     3961 tctcgtcgtg acccatggcg atgcctgctt gccgaatatc atggtggaaa atggccgctt
     4021 ttctggattc atcgactgtg gccggctggg tgtggcggac cgctatcagg acatagcgtt
     4081 ggctacccgt gatattgctg aagagcttgg cggcgaatgg gctgaccgct tcctcgtgct
     4141 ttacggtatc gccgctcccg attcgcagcg catcgccttc tatcgccttc ttgacgagtt
     4201 cttctgagcg ggactctggg gttcgaaatg accgaccaag cgacgcccaa cctgccatca
     4261 cgagatttcg attccaccgc cgccttctat gaaaggttgg gcttcggaat cgttttccgg
     4321 gacgccggct ggatgatcct ccagcgcggg gatctcatgc tggagttctt cgcccacccc
     4381 aacttgttta ttgcagctta taatggttac aaataaagca atagcatcac aaatttcaca
     4441 aataaagcat ttttttcact gcattctagt tgtggtttgt ccaaactcat caatgtatct
     4501 tatcatgtct gtataccgtc gacctctagc tagagcttgg cgtaatcatg gtcatagctg
     4561 tttcctgtgt gaaattgtta tccgctcaca attccacaca acatacgagc cggaagcata
     4621 aagtgtaaag cctggggtgc ctaatgagtg agctaactca cattaattgc gttgcgctca
     4681 ctgcccgctt tccagtcggg aaacctgtcg tgccagctgc attaatgaat cggccaacgc
     4741 gcggggagag gcggtttgcg tattgggcgc tcttccgctt cctcgctcac tgactcgctg
     4801 cgctcggtcg ttcggctgcg gcgagcggta tcagctcact caaaggcggt aatacggtta
     4861 tccacagaat caggggataa cgcaggaaag aacatgtgag caaaaggcca gcaaaaggcc
     4921 aggaaccgta aaaaggccgc gttgctggcg tttttccata ggctccgccc ccctgacgag
     4981 catcacaaaa atcgacgctc aagtcagagg tggcgaaacc cgacaggact ataaagatac
     5041 caggcgtttc cccctggaag ctccctcgtg cgctctcctg ttccgaccct gccgcttacc
     5101 ggatacctgt ccgcctttct cccttcggga agcgtggcgc tttctcatag ctcacgctgt
     5161 aggtatctca gttcggtgta ggtcgttcgc tccaagctgg gctgtgtgca cgaacccccc
     5221 gttcagcccg accgctgcgc cttatccggt aactatcgtc ttgagtccaa cccggtaaga
     5281 cacgacttat cgccactggc agcagccact ggtaacagga ttagcagagc gaggtatgta
     5341 ggcggtgcta cagagttctt gaagtggtgg cctaactacg gctacactag aagaacagta
     5401 tttggtatct gcgctctgct gaagccagtt accttcggaa aaagagttgg tagctcttga
     5461 tccggcaaac aaaccaccgc tggtagcggt ggtttttttg tttgcaagca gcagattacg
     5521 cgcagaaaaa aaggatctca agaagatcct ttgatctttt ctacggggtc tgacgctcag
     5581 tggaacgaaa actcacgtta agggattttg gtcatgagat tatcaaaaag gatcttcacc
     5641 tagatccttt taaattaaaa atgaagtttt aaatcaatct aaagtatata tgagtaaact
     5701 tggtctgaca gttaccaatg cttaatcagt gaggcaccta tctcagcgat ctgtctattt
     5761 cgttcatcca tagttgcctg actccccgtc gtgtagataa ctacgatacg ggagggctta
     5821 ccatctggcc ccagtgctgc aatgataccg cgagacccac gctcaccggc tccagattta
     5881 tcagcaataa accagccagc cggaagggcc gagcgcagaa gtggtcctgc aactttatcc
     5941 gcctccatcc agtctattaa ttgttgccgg gaagctagag taagtagttc gccagttaat
     6001 agtttgcgca acgttgttgc cattgctaca ggcatcgtgg tgtcacgctc gtcgtttggt
     6061 atggcttcat tcagctccgg ttcccaacga tcaaggcgag ttacatgatc ccccatgttg
     6121 tgcaaaaaag cggttagctc cttcggtcct ccgatcgttg tcagaagtaa gttggccgca
     6181 gtgttatcac tcatggttat ggcagcactg cataattctc ttactgtcat gccatccgta
     6241 agatgctttt ctgtgactgg tgagtactca accaagtcat tctgagaata gtgtatgcgg
     6301 cgaccgagtt gctcttgccc ggcgtcaata cgggataata ccgcgccaca tagcagaact
     6361 ttaaaagtgc tcatcattgg aaaacgttct tcggggcgaa aactctcaag gatcttaccg
     6421 ctgttgagat ccagttcgat gtaacccact cgtgcaccca actgatcttc agcatctttt
     6481 actttcacca gcgtttctgg gtgagcaaaa acaggaaggc aaaatgccgc aaaaaaggga
     6541 ataagggcga cacggaaatg ttgaatactc atactcttcc tttttcaata ttattgaagc
     6601 atttatcagg gttattgtct catgagcgga tacatatttg aatgtattta gaaaaataaa
     6661 caaatagggg ttccgcgcac atttccccga aaagtgccac ctgacgtc
//
